Addgene plasmid #222231: 297_pETcon_SARS2_Omicron-BA286
Purpose: yeast surface display of the SARS-CoV-2 BA.2.86 variant RBD
Depositing lab: Tyler Starr. Depositing organization: University of Utah. Publication: Deep mutational scanning of SARS-CoV-2 Omicron BA.2.86 and epistatic emergence of the KP.3 variant. Taylor AL, Starr TN. Virus Evol. 2024 Sep 2;10(1):veae067. doi: 10.1093/ve/veae067. eCollection 2024. PubMed 39310091.
Backbone
  Vector backbone: pETcon
  Vector type: Yeast Expression
  Selectable markers: TRP1
Growth in bacteria
  Bacterial resistance: Ampicillin, 100 μg/mL
  Growth temperature: 37°C
  Growth strain: DH5alpha
  Copy number: High Copy
Gene/Insert
  Gene/Insert name: SARS-CoV-2 BA.2.86 RBD
  Species: S. cerevisiae (budding yeast); SARS-CoV-2 virus
  Entrez Gene: S (a.k.a. GU280_gp02, spike glycoprotein)
  Tag / fusion protein: HA (N terminal on insert); c-Myc (C terminal on insert)
  Cloning method: Gibson Cloning
  Sequencing primers: 5′ Unknown
Terms and licenses: Academic/Nonprofit Terms; Industry Terms: Not Available to Industry
How to cite: 297_pETcon_SARS2_Omicron-BA286 was a gift from Tyler Starr (Addgene plasmid # 222231 ; http://n2t.net/addgene:222231 ; RRID:Addgene_222231)
