[The description below was written by a language model from this plasmid's Addgene catalogue record and pLannotate feature annotations shown in this document.]
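Description:
297_pETcon_SARS2_Omicron-BA286 is a yeast expression plasmid built on the pETcon backbone for displaying the receptor-binding domain (RBD) of the SARS-CoV-2 Omicron BA.2.86 spike protein on the surface of Saccharomyces cerevisiae. It is a shuttle vector of about 6.8 kb. In E. coli it replicates from a high-copy ColE1/pUC-type origin and is selected with ampicillin through the β-lactamase gene. In yeast it is maintained as a low-copy, stably segregating episome by a CEN/ARS element and selected by tryptophan prototrophy through TRP1 under its own promoter. An f1 origin is also annotated, along with cloning-vector remnants: lac promoter and operator, lacZα and lacI fragments, and flanking T3 and T7 promoters.

The expression cassette is driven by the galactose-inducible GAL1 promoter. It encodes Aga2, the receptor-binding subunit of yeast a-agglutinin, followed in the same orientation by a roughly 600 nt spike fragment corresponding to the RBD and then a C-terminal c-Myc epitope. The catalogue entry also lists an HA tag N-terminal to the insert. The feature table does not annotate it, though there is an unannotated gap between AGA2 and the spike fragment. In this display format, Aga2 normally pairs with cell-wall-anchored Aga1 supplied by the host strain, which tethers the fused RBD to the cell exterior. The epitope tags allow surface expression to be measured by antibody staining. The insert was introduced by Gibson assembly. The associated publication concerns deep mutational scanning of BA.2.86, so this plasmid fits the role of parental background for RBD mutant libraries and display-based assays of expression and binding.
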