Features (pLannotate 1.2.2; 22 found; start..end, strand, type, name):
      2..18      +  protein_bind   lac operator: The lac repressor binds to the lac operator to inhibit transcription in E. coli. This inhibition can be relieved by adding lactose or isopropyl-β-D-thiogalactopyranoside (IPTG). lac repressor encoded by lacI
     63..81      +  promoter       T3 promoter: promoter for bacteriophage T3 RNA polymerase
    315..756     +  promoter       GAL1 promoter: S. cerevisiae GAL1; inducible promoter, regulated by Gal4
    803..1063    +  CDS            AGA2: AGA2_YEAST - Experimental evidence at protein level: Swiss-Prot protein existence level 1. Receptor binding subunit of the a-agglutinin heterodimer. S.cerevisiae a and alpha cells express the complementary cell surface glycoproteins a-agglutinin and alpha-agglutinin, respectively, which interact with one another to promote cellular aggregation during mating. From Saccharomyces cerevisiae (strain ATCC 204508 / S288c) (Baker's yeast).
   1190..1789    +  CDS            S (fragment) (sequence partly withheld): SPIKE_SARS2 - Experimental evidence at protein level: Swiss-Prot protein existence level 1. [Spike glycoprotein]: May down-regulate host tetherin (BST2) by lysosomal degradation, thereby counteracting its antiviral activity. From Severe acute respiratory syndrome coronavirus 2 (2019-nCoV) (SARS-CoV-2).
   1811..1837    +  CDS            Myc (fragment): Myc (human c-Myc proto-oncogene) epitope tag
   2167..2185    -  promoter       T7 promoter: promoter for bacteriophage T7 RNA polymerase
   2188..2204    +  CDS            lacZα (fragment): LacZα fragment of β-galactosidase; lacZ fragment
   2239..2379    +  CDS            lacZα (fragment): LacZα fragment of β-galactosidase; lacZ fragment
   2383..2811    +  rep_origin     f1 ori (sequence partly withheld): f1 bacteriophage origin of replication; arrow indicates direction of (+) strand synthesis
   2839..2890    -  misc_feature   bom (fragment): basis of mobility region from pBR322
   2941..3615    -  CDS            TRP1: phosphoribosylanthranilate isomerase, required for tryptophan biosynthesis; S. cerevisiae TRP1; yeast auxotrophic marker
   3616..3763    -  promoter       TRP1 promoter: S. cerevisiae TRP1
   3901..3950    -  misc_feature   bom (fragment): basis of mobility region from pBR322
   4052..4087    -  CDS            rop (fragment): Rop protein, which maintains plasmids at low copy number; rop
   4155..4658    -  misc_feature   CEN/ARS: S. cerevisiae CEN6 centromere fused to an autonomously replicating sequence
   4695..4799    +  promoter       AmpR promoter: bla
   4800..5660    +  CDS            AmpR: β-lactamase; bla; confers resistance to ampicillin, carbenicillin, and related antibiotics
   5831..6419    +  rep_origin     ori: high-copy-number ColE1/pMB1/pBR322/pUC origin of replication
   6602..6694    +  CDS            lacI (fragment): lac repressor; lacI; The lac repressor binds to the lac operator to inhibit transcription in E. coli. This inhibition can be relieved by adding lactose or isopropyl-β-D-thiogalactopyranoside (IPTG).
   6707..6728    +  protein_bind   CAP binding site: CAP binding activates transcription in the presence of cAMP. E. coli catabolite activator protein
   6743..6773    +  promoter       lac promoter: promoter for the E. coli lac operon
>Addgene plasmid #222231 | 297_pETcon_SARS2_Omicron-BA286 | addgene full sequence | sequence record 444395 | Addgene NGS Result
ATTGTGAGCGGATAACAATTTCACACAGGAAACAGCTATGACCATGATTACGCCAAGCTCGAAATTAACC
CTCACTAAAGGGAACAAAAGCTGGTACCAATTCCTTGAATTTTCAAAAATTCTTACTTTTTTTTTGGATG
GACGCAAAGAAGTTTAATAATCATATTACATGGCATTACCACCATATACATATCCATATCTAATCTTACT
TATATGTTGTGGAAATGTAAAGAGCCCCATTATCTTAGCCTAAAAAAACCTTCTCTTTGGAACTTTCAGT
AATACGCTTAACTGCTCATTGCTATATTGAAGTACGGATTAGAAGCCGCCGAGCGGGTGACAGCCCTCCG
AAGGAAGACTCTCCTCCGTGCGTCCTCGTCTTCACCGGTCGCGTTCCTGAAACGCAGATGTGCCTCGCGC
CGCACTGCTCCGAACAATAAAGATTCTACAATACTAGCTTTTATGGTTATGAAGAGGAAAAATTGGCAGT
AACCTGGCCCCACAAACCTTCAAATGAACGAATCAAATTAACAACCATAGGATGATAATGCGATTAGTTT
TTTAGCCTTATTTCTGGGGTAATTAATCAGCGAAGCGATGATTTTTGATCTATTAACAGATATATAAATG
CAAAAACTGCATAACCACTTTAACTAATACTTTCAACATTTTCGGTTTGTATTACTTCTTATTCAAATGT
AATAAAAGTATCAACAAAAAATTGTTAATATACCTCTATACTTTAACGTCAAGGAGAAAAAACCCCGGAT
CGAATTCCCTACTTCATACATTTTCAATTAAGATGCAGTTACTTCGCTGTTTTTCAATATTTTCTGTTAT
TGCTTCAGTTTTAGCACAGGAACTGACAACTATATGCGAGCAAATCCCCTCACCAACTTTAGAATCGACG
CCGTACTCTTTGTCAACGACTACTATTTTGGCCAACGGGAAGGCAATGCAAGGAGTTTTTGAATATTACA
AATCAGTAACGTTTGTCAGTAATTGCGGTTCTCACCCCTCAACAACTAGCAAAGGCAGCCCCATAAACAC
ACAGTATGTTTTTAAGGACAATAGCTCGACGATTGAAGGTAGATACCCATACGACGTTCCAGACTACGCT
CTGCAGGCTAGTGGTGGAGGAGGCTCTGGTGGAGGCGGCCGCGGAGGCGGAGGGTCGGCTAGCCATATGA
ACGTTACC
[579 nt withheld, positions 1199-1777]
AAGAAATCTACTCTCGAGGGGGGCGGTTCCGAACAAAAGCTTATTTCTGAAGAGGACTTGTAATAGAGAT
CTGATAACAACAGTGTAGATGTAACAAAATCGACTTTGTTCCCACTGTACTTTTAGCTCGTACAAAATAC
AATATACTTTTCATTTCTCCGTAAACAACATGTTTTCCCATGTAATATCCTTTTCTATTTTTCGTTCCGT
TACCAACTTTACACATACTTTATATAGCTATTCACTTCTATACACTAAAAAACTAAGACAATTTTAATTT
TGCTGCCTGCCATATTTCAATTTGTTATAAATTCCTATAATTTATCCTATTAGTAGCTAAAAAAAGATGA
ATGTGAATCGAATCCTAAGAGAATTGAGCTCCAATTCGCCCTATAGTGAGTCGTATTACAATTCACTGGC
CGTCGTTAGATCGGAAGAGCACACGTCTGAACTCCAGTCACTTACAACGTCGTGACTGGGAAAACCCTGG
CGTTACCCAACTTAATCGCCTTGCAGCACATCCCCCTTTCGCCAGCTGGCGTAATAGCGAAGAGGCCCGC
ACCGATCGCCTTTCCCAACAGTTGCGCAGCCTGAATGGCGAATGG
[124 nt withheld, positions 2383-2506]
C
[91 nt withheld, positions 2508-2598]
A
[49 nt withheld, positions 2600-2648]
CCTTTGACGTTGGAGTCCACGTTCTTT
[37 nt withheld, positions 2676-2712]
ACCCTATCTCGGTCTATTCTTTTGATTTATAAGGGATTTTGCCGATTTCGGCCTATTGGTTAAAAAATGA
GCTGATTTAACAAAAATTTAACGCGAATTTTAACAAAATATTAACGCTTACAATTTCCTGATGCGGTATT
TTCTCCTTACGCATCTGTGCGGTATTTCACACCGCATAGATCGGCAAGTGCACAAACAATACTTAAATAA
ATACTACTCAGTAATAACCTATTTCTTAGCATTTTTGACGAAATTTGCTATTTTGTTAGAGTCTTTTACA
CCATTTGTCTCCACACCTCCGCTTACATCAACACCAATAACGCCATTTAATCTAAGCGCATCACCAACAT
TTTCTGGCGTCAGTCCACCAGCTAACATAAAATGTAAGCTTTCGGGGCTCTCTTGCCTTCCAACCCAGTC
AGAAATCGAGTTCCAATCCAAAAGTTCACCTGTCCCACCTGCTTCTGAATCAAACAAGGGAATAAACGAA
TGAGGTTTCTGTGAAGCTGCACTGAGTAGTATGTTGCAGTCTTTTGGAAATACGAGTCTTTTAATAACTG
GCAAACCGAGGAACTCTTGGTATTCTTGCCACGACTCATCTCCATGCAGTTGGACGATATCAATGCCGTA
ATCATTGACCAGAGCCAAAACATCCTCCTTAGGTTGATTACGAAACACGCCAACCAAGTATTTCGGAGTG
CCTGAACTATTTTTATATGCTTTTACAAGACTTGAAATTTTCCTTGCAATAACCGGGTCAATTGTTCTCT
TTCTATTGGGCACACATATAATACCCAGCAAGTCAGCATCGGAATCTAGAGCACATTCTGCGGCCTCTGT
GCTCTGCAAGCCGCAAACTTTCACCAATGGACCAGAACTACCTGTGAAATTAATAACAGACATACTCCAA
GCTGCCTTTGTGTGCTTAATCACGTATACTCACGTGCTCAATAGTCACCAATGCCCTCCCTCTTGGCCCT
CTCCTTTTCTTTTTTCGACCGAATTAATTCTTAATCGGCAAAAAAAGAAAAGCTCCGGATCAAGATTGTA
CGTAAGGTGACAAGCTATTTTTCAATAAAGAATATCTTCCACTACTGCCATCTGGCGTCATAACTGCAAA
GTACACATATATTACGATGCTGTTCTATTAAATGCTTCCTATATTATATATATAGTAATGTCGTGATCTA
TGGTGCACTCTCAGTACAATCTGCTCTGATGCCGCATAGTTAAGCCAGCCCCGACACCCGCCAACACCCG
CTGACGCGCCCTGACGGGCTTGTCTGCTCCCGGCATCCGCTTACAGACAAGCTGTGACCGTCTCCGGGAG
CTGCATGTGTCAGAGGTTTTCACCGTCATCACCGAAACGCGCGAGACGAAAGGGCCTCGTGATACGCCTA
TTTTTATAGGTTAATGTCATGATAATAATGGTTTCTTAGACGGATCGCTTGCCTGTAACTTACACGCGCC
TCGTATCTTTTAATGATGGAATAATTTGGGAATTTACTCTGTGTTTATTTATTTTTATGTTTTGTATTTG
GATTTTAGAAAGTAAATAAAGAAGGTAGAAGAGTTACGGAATGAAGAAAAAAAAATAAACAAAGGTTTAA
AAAATTTCAACAAAAAGCGTACTTTACATATATATTTATTAGACAAGAAAAGCAGATTAAATAGATATAC
ATTCGATTAACGATAAGTAAAATGTAAAATCACAGGATTTTCGTGTGTGGTCTTCTACACAGACAAGATG
AAACAATTCGGCATTAATACCTGAGAGCAGGAAGAGCAAGATAAAAGGTAGTATTTGTTGGCGATCCCCC
TAGAGTCTTTTACATCTTCGGAAAACAAAAACTATTTTTTCTTTAATTTCTTTTTTTACTTTCTATTTTT
AATTTATATATTTATATTAAAAAATTTAAATTATAATTATTTTTATAGCACGTGATGAAAAGGACCCAGG
TGGCACTTTTCGGGGAAATGTGCGCGGAACCCCTATTTGTTTATTTTTCTAAATACATTCAAATATGTAT
CCGCTCATGAGACAATAACCCTGATAAATGCTTCAATAATATTGAAAAAGGAAGAGTATGAGTATTCAAC
ATTTCCGTGTCGCCCTTATTCCCTTTTTTGCGGCATTTTGCCTTCCTGTTTTTGCTCACCCAGAAACGCT
GGTGAAAGTAAAAGATGCTGAAGATCAGTTGGGTGCACGAGTGGGTTACATCGAACTGGATCTCAACAGC
GGTAAGATCCTTGAGAGTTTTCGCCCCGAAGAACGTTTTCCAATGATGAGCACTTTTAAAGTTCTGCTAT
GTGGCGCGGTATTATCCCGTATTGACGCCGGGCAAGAGCAACTCGGTCGCCGCATACACTATTCTCAGAA
TGACTTGGTTGAGTACTCACCAGTCACAGAAAAGCATCTTACGGATGGCATGACAGTAAGAGAATTATGC
AGTGCTGCCATAACCATGAGTGATAACACTGCGGCCAACTTACTTCTGACAACGATCGGAGGACCGAAGG
AGCTAACCGCTTTTTTGCACAACATGGGGGATCATGTAACTCGCCTTGATCGTTGGGAACCGGAGCTGAA
TGAAGCCATACCAAACGACGAGCGTGACACCACGATGCCTGTAGCAATGGCAACAACGTTGCGCAAACTA
TTAACTGGCGAACTACTTACTCTAGCTTCCCGGCAACAATTAATAGACTGGATGGAGGCGGATAAAGTTG
CAGGACCACTTCTGCGCTCGGCCCTTCCGGCTGGCTGGTTTATTGCTGATAAATCTGGAGCCGGTGAGCG
TGGGTCTCGCGGTATCATTGCAGCACTGGGGCCAGATGGTAAGCCCTCCCGTATCGTAGTTATCTACACG
ACGGGGAGTCAGGCAACTATGGATGAACGAAATAGACAGATCGCTGAGATAGGTGCCTCACTGATTAAGC
ATTGGTAACTGTCAGACCAAGTTTACTCATATATACTTTAGATTGATTTAAAACTTCATTTTTAATTTAA
AAGGATCTAGGTGAAGATCCTTTTTGATAATCTCATGACCAAAATCCCTTAACGTGAGTTTTCGTTCCAC
TGAGCGTCAGACCCCGTAGAAAAGATCAAAGGATCTTCTTGAGATCCTTTTTTTCTGCGCGTAATCTGCT
GCTTGCAAACAAAAAAACCACCGCTACCAGCGGTGGTTTGTTTGCCGGATCAAGAGCTACCAACTCTTTT
TCCGAAGGTAACTGGCTTCAGCAGAGCGCAGATACCAAATACTGTTCTTCTAGTGTAGCCGTAGTTAGGC
CACCACTTCAAGAACTCTGTAGCACCGCCTACATACCTCGCTCTGCTAATCCTGTTACCAGTGGCTGCTG
CCAGTGGCGATAAGTCGTGTCTTACCGGGTTGGACTCAAGACGATAGTTACCGGATAAGGCGCAGCGGTC
GGGCTGAACGGGGGGTTCGTGCACACAGCCCAGCTTGGAGCGAACGACCTACACCGAACTGAGATACCTA
CAGCGTGAGCTATGAGAAAGCGCCACGCTTCCCGAAGGGAGAAAGGCGGACAGGTATCCGGTAAGCGGCA
GGGTCGGAACAGGAGAGCGCACGAGGGAGCTTCCAGGGGGAAACGCCTGGTATCTTTATAGTCCTGTCGG
GTTTCGCCACCTCTGACTTGAGCGTCGATTTTTGTGATGCTCGTCAGGGGGGCGGAGCCTATGGAAAAAC
GCCAGCAACGCGGCCTTTTTACGGTTCCTGGCCTTTTGCTGGCCTTTTGCTCACATGTTCTTTCCTGCGT
TATCCCCTGATTCTGTGGATAACCGTATTACCGCCTTTGAGTGAGCTGATACCGCTCGCCGCAGCCGAAC
GACCGAGCGCAGCGAGTCAGTGAGCGAGGAAGCGGAAGAGCGCCCAATACGCAAACCGCCTCTCCCCGCG
CGTTGGCCGATTCATTAATGCAGCTGGCACGACAGGTTTCCCGACTGGAAAGCGGGCAGTGAGCGCAACG
CAATTAATGTGAGTTAGCTCACTCATTAGGCACCCCAGGCTTTACACTTTATGCTTCCGGCTCGTATGTT
GTGTGGA
